>Addgene plasmid #48445 | pFUSB4_CATC | depositor full sequence | sequence record 70145 | Full Sequence
ATGTTTTCCCAGTCACGACGTTGTAAAACGACGGCCAGTCTTAAGCGTCTCATGGCCTGACCCCGGACCA
AGTGGTGGCCTATCGCCAGCCACGATGGCGGCAAGCAAGCGCTCGAAACGGTGCAGCGGCTGTTGCCGGT
GCTGTGCCAGGACCATGGCCTGACCCCGGACCAAGTGGTGGCTATCGCCAGCAACATTGGCGGCAAGCAA
GCGCTCGAAACGGTGCAGCGGCTGTTGCCGGTGCTGTGCCAGGACCATGGCCTGACCCCGGACCAAGTGG
TGGCTATCGCCAGCAACGGTGGCGGCAAGCAAGCGCTCGAAACGGTGCAGCGGCTGTTGCCGGTGCTGTG
CCAGGACCATGGCCTGACTCCGGACCAAGTGGTGGCTATCGCCAGCCACGATGGCGGCAAGCAAGCGCTC
GAAACGGTGCAGCGGCTGTTGCCGGTGCTGTGCCAGGACCATGGCCTGACCCCGGACCAAGTGGTGGCTA
TCGAGACGTCTAGACCAGCCAGGACAGAAATGCCTCGACTTCGCTGCTACCCAAGGTTGCCGGGTGACGC
ACACCGTGGAAACGGATGAAGGCACGAACCCAGTGGACATAAGCCTGTTCGGTTCGTAAGCTGTAATGCA
AGTAGCGTATGCGCTCACGCAACTGGTCCAGAACCTTGACCGAACGCAGCGGTGGTAACGGCGCAGTGGC
GGTTTTCATGGCTTGTTATGACTGTTTTTTTGGGGTACAGTCTATGCCTCGGGCATCCAAGCAGCAAGCG
CGTTACGCCGTGGGTCGATGTTTGATGTTATGGAGCAGCAACGATGTTACGCAGCAGGGCAGTCGCCCTA
AAACAAAGTTAAACATTATGAGGGAAGCGGTGATCGCCGAAGTATCGACTCAACTATCAGAGGTAGTTGG
CGTCATCGAGCGCCATCTCGAACCGACGTTGCTGGCCGTACATTTGTACGGCTCCGCAGTGGATGGCGGC
CTGAAGCCACACAGTGATATTGATTTGCTGGTTACGGTGACCGTAAGGCTTGATGAAACAACGCGGCGAG
CTTTGATCAACGACCTTTTGGAAACTTCGGCTTCCCCTGGAGAGAGCGAGATTCTCCGCGCTGTAGAAGT
CACCATTGTTGTGCACGACGACATCATTCCGTGGCGTTATCCAGCTAAGCGCGAACTGCAATTTGGAGAA
TGGCAGCGCAATGACATTCTTGCAGGTATCTTCGAGCCAGCCACGATCGACATTGATCTGGCTATCTTGC
TGACAAAAGCAAGAGAACATAGCGTTGCCTTGGTAGGTCCAGCGGCGGAGGAACTCTTTGATCCGGTTCC
TGAACAGGATCTATTTGAGGCGCTAAATGAAACCTTAACGCTATGGAACTCGCCGCCCGACTGGGCTGGC
GATGAGCGAAATGTAGTGCTTACGTTGTCCCGCATTTGGTACAGCGCAGTAACCGGCAAAATCGCGCCGA
AGGATGTCGCTGCCGACTGGGCAATGGAGCGCCTGCCGGCCCAGTATCAGCCCGTCATACTTGAAGCTAG
ACAGGCTTATCTTGGACAAGAAGAAGATCGCTTGGCCTCGCGCGCAGATCAGTTGGAAGAATTTGTCCAC
TACGTGAAAGGCGAGATCACCAAGGTAGTCGGCAAATAACCCTCGAGCCACCCATGACCAAAATCCCTTA
ACGTGAGTTACGCGTCGTTCCACTGAGCGTCAGACCCCGTAGAAAAGATCAAAGGATCTTCTTGAGATCC
TTTTTTTCTGCGCGTAATCTGCTGCTTGCAAACAAAAAAACCACCGCTACCAGCGGTGGTTTGTTTGCCG
GATCAAGAGCTACCAACTCTTTTTCCGAAGGTAACTGGCTTCAGCAGAGCGCAGATACCAAATACTGTCC
TTCTAGTGTAGCCGTAGTTAGGCCACCACTTCAAGAACTCTGTAGCACCGCCTACATACCTCGCTCTGCT
AATCCTGTTACCAGTGGCTGCTGCCAGTGGCGATAAGTCGTGTCTTACCGGGTTGGACTCAAGACGATAG
TTACCGGATAAGGCGCAGCGGTCGGGCTGAACGGGGGGTTCGTGCACACAGCCCAGCTTGGAGCGAACGA
CCTACACCGAACTGAGATACCTACAGCGTGAGCATTGAGAAAGCGCCACGCTTCCCGAAGGGAGAAAGGC
GGACAGGTATCCGGTAAGCGGCAGGGTCGGAACAGGAGAGCGCACGAGGGAGCTTCCAGGGGGAAACGCC
TGGTATCTTTATAGTCCTGTCGGGTTTCGCCACCTCTGACTTGAGCGTCGATTTTTGTGATGCTCGTCAG
GGGGGCGGAGCCTATGGAAAAACGCCAGCAACGCGGCCTTTTTACGGTTCCTGGCCTTTTGCTGGCCTTT
TGCTCACATGTTCTTTCCTGCGTTATCCCCTGATTCTGTGGATAACCGTATTACCGCCTTTGAGTGAGCT
GATACCGCTCGCCGCAGCCGAACGACCGAGCGCAGCGAGTCAGTGAGCGAGGAAGCGGAAGAGCGCCCAA
TACGCAAACCGCCTCTCCCCGCGCGTTGGCCGATTCATTAATGCAGCTGGCACGACAGGTTTCCCGACTG
GAAAGCGGGCAGTGAGCGCAACGCAATTAATACGCGTACCGCTAGCCAGGAAGAGTTTGTAGAAACGCAA
AAAGGCCATCCGTCAGGATGGCCTTCTGCTTAGTTTGATGCCTGGCAGTTTATGGCGGGCGTCCTGCCCG
CCACCCTCCGGGCCGTTGCTTCACAACGTTCAAATCCGCTCCCGGCGGATTTGTCCTACTCAGGAGAGCG
TTCACCGACAAACAACAGATAAAACGAAAGGCCCAGTCTTCCGACTGAGCCTTTCGTTTTATTTGATGCC
TGGCAGTTCCCTACTCTCGCGTTAACGCTAGCATGG
Features (pLannotate 1.2.2; 8 found; start..end, strand, type, name):
      3..39      -  CDS            lacZα (fragment): LacZα fragment of β-galactosidase; lacZ fragment
    596..619     +  promoter       Pc promoter (fragment): intI1 (promoter lies within the coding sequence); class 1 integron promoter
    795..851     +  CDS            GmR (fragment): gentamycin acetyltransferase; aacC1; confers resistance to gentamycin
    858..1649    +  CDS            SmR: aminoglycoside adenylyltransferase (Murphy, 1985); aadA; confers resistance to spectinomycin and streptomycin
   1742..2330    +  rep_origin     ori: high-copy-number ColE1/pMB1/pBR322/pUC origin of replication
   2513..2605    +  CDS            lacI (fragment): lac repressor; lacI; The lac repressor binds to the lac operator to inhibit transcription in E. coli. This inhibition can be relieved by adding lactose or isopropyl-β-D-thiogalactopyranoside (IPTG).
   2660..2687    -  terminator     rrnB T2 terminator: transcription terminator T2 from the E. coli rrnB gene
   2819..2862    +  terminator     rrnB T1 terminator: Escherichia coli rrnB; transcription terminator T1 from the E. coli rrnB gene
