[The description below was written by a language model from this plasmid's Addgene catalogue record and pLannotate feature annotations shown in this document.]
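Description:
pFUSB4_CATC is a small (about 2.9 kb) bacterial intermediate plasmid from a Golden Gate TALEN assembly system, built on the pFUS_B4 array backbone. Although catalogued under "Mammalian Expression, TALEN", the annotated features show no eukaryotic promoter, polyadenylation signal or nuclease domain. It is best understood as a pre-assembled repeat-module carrier rather than an expression vector in its own right. It replicates in E. coli from a high-copy ColE1/pUC-type origin and is selected with spectinomycin through the aadA aminoglycoside adenylyltransferase gene (SmR). This gene sits downstream of a fragment of the class 1 integron Pc promoter and a remnant of a gentamicin acetyltransferase gene. Short lacZα and lacI fragments remain, most likely left from a lacZα cloning-site cassette that the insert replaced. rrnB T1 and T2 terminators are also annotated in the backbone.

The payload is a synthetic array of four TAL effector repeats with the repeat-variable diresidues HD, NI, NG and HD. Under the standard TALE code these recognise C, A, T and C, which gives the plasmid its name. The repeat array itself was not annotated by the feature-calling software. It presumably lies in the unannotated region between the lacZα remnant and the resistance cassette, but the record does not give its coordinates. The depositor notes that the plasmid was made by Golden Gate cloning. The associated publication describes a simplified 15-RVD GoldyTALEN design for in vivo genome engineering. That suggests this plasmid belongs to a library of ready-made four-repeat blocks that are combined with other modules and moved into a final TALEN expression backbone, shortening custom nuclease assembly.
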