Addgene plasmid #48445: pFUSB4_CATC
Depositing lab: Stephen Ekker. Depositing organization: Mayo Foundation for Medical Education and Research. Publication: High Efficiency In Vivo Genome Engineering with a Simplified 15-RVD GoldyTALEN Design. Ma AC, Lee HB, Clark KJ, Ekker SC. PLoS One. 2013 May 29;8(5):e65259. doi: 10.1371/journal.pone.0065259. Print 2013. PubMed 23734242.
Backbone
  Vector backbone: pFUS_B4
  Vector type: Mammalian Expression, TALEN
Growth in bacteria
  Bacterial resistance: Spectinomycin, 50 μg/mL
  Growth temperature: 37°C
  Growth strain: Top10
  Copy number: Unknown
Gene/Insert
  Gene/Insert name: RVD sequence: HD NI NG HD
  Species: Synthetic
  Cloning method: Unknown
  Sequencing primers: 5′ ttgatgcctggcagttccct; 3′ cgaaccgaacaggcttatgt
Terms and licenses: Academic/Nonprofit Terms; Industry Terms: Not Available to Industry
Depositor comments: Plasmid was created using Golden Gate cloning.
How to cite: pFUSB4_CATC was a gift from Stephen Ekker (Addgene plasmid # 48445 ; http://n2t.net/addgene:48445 ; RRID:Addgene_48445)
