>Addgene plasmid #48445 | pFUSB4_CATC | addgene partial sequence | sequence record 70799 | pCR8_F1 5'-ttgatgcctggcagttccct-3'
TCACGACGTTGTAAAACGACGGCCAGTCTTAAGCGTCTCATGGCCTGACCCCGGACCAAGTGGTGGCTAT
CGCCAGCCACGATGGCGGCAAGCAAGCGCTCGAAACGGTGCAGCGGCTGTTGCCGGTGCTGTGCCAGGAC
CATGGCCTGACCCCGGACCAAGTGGTGGCTATCGCCAGCAACATTGGCGGCAAGCAAGCGCTCGAAACGG
TGCAGCGGCTGTTGCCGGTGCTGTGCCAGGACCATGGCCTGACCCCGGACCAAGTGGTGGCTATCGCCAG
CAACGGTGGCGGCAAGCAAGCGCTCGAAACGGTGCAGCGGCTGTTGCCGGTGCTGTGCCAGGACCATGGC
CTGACTCCGGACCAAGTGGTGGCTATCGCCAGCCACGATGGCGGCAAGCAAGCGCTCGAAACGGTGCAGC
GGCTGTTGCCGGTGCTGTGCCAGGACCATGGCCTGACCCCGGACCAAGTGGTGGCTATCGAGACGTCTAG
ACCAGCCAGGACAGAAATGCCTCGACTTCGCTGCTACCCAAGGTTGCCGGGTGACGCACACCGTGGAAAC
GGATGAAGGCACGAACCCAGTGGACATAAGCCTGTTCGGTTCGTAAGCTGTAATGCAAGTAGCGTATGCG
CTCACGCAACTGGTCCAGAACCTTGACCGAACGCAGCGGTGGTAACGGCGCAGTGGCGGTTTTCATGGCT
TGTTATGACTGTTTTTTTGGGGTACAGTCTATGCCTCGGGCATCCAAGCAGCAAGCGCGTTACGCCGTGG
GTCGATGTTTGATGTTATGGAGCAGCAACGATGTTACGCAGCAGGGCAGTCGCCCTAAAACAAAGTTAAA
CATTATGAGGGAAGCGGTGATCGCCGAAGTATCGACTCAACTATCAGA
